Addgene plasmid #114343: pStA0::crtI
Purpose: crtI in pStA0
Depositing lab: John Heap. Depositing organization: Imperial College London. Publication: Start-Stop Assembly: a functionally scarless DNA assembly system optimized for metabolic engineering. Taylor GM, Mordaka PM, Heap JT. Nucleic Acids Res. 2018 Nov 20. pii: 5193345. doi: 10.1093/nar/gky1182. PubMed 30462270.
Backbone
  Vector backbone: pGT400
  Backbone size w/o insert (bp): 2209
  Vector type: Synthetic Biology
Growth in bacteria
  Bacterial resistance: Ampicillin, 100 μg/mL
  Growth temperature: 37°C
  Growth strain: DH5alpha
  Copy number: High Copy
Gene/Insert
  Gene/Insert name: crtI (codon optimised)
  Insert size (bp): 1644
  Cloning method: Restriction Enzyme; 5′ cloning site BsaI (destroyed during cloning); 3′ cloning site BsaI (destroyed during cloning)
  Sequencing primers: 5′ OligoGT234 GGGGAAACGCCTGGTATCT; 3′ OligoGT235 AGCAAAAACAGGAAGGCAAA
Terms and licenses: Academic/Nonprofit Terms; Industry Terms: Not Available to Industry
Depositor comments: Alternative ID = pGT356 . Please visit https://www.biorxiv.org/content/early/2018/07/04/361626 for bioRxiv preprint.
How to cite: pStA0::crtI was a gift from John Heap (Addgene plasmid # 114343 ; http://n2t.net/addgene:114343 ; RRID:Addgene_114343)
