[The description below was written by a language model from this plasmid's Addgene catalogue record and pLannotate feature annotations shown in this document.]
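Description:
pStA0::crtI is a small synthetic-biology storage plasmid (3,853 nt in the sequenced record) that holds a codon-optimised crtI coding sequence as a reusable part for the Start-Stop Assembly system, a hierarchical DNA assembly scheme described as functionally scarless and optimised for metabolic engineering. It is built on the 2.2 kb pGT400 backbone, also referred to here as pStA0, the entry-level vector of the system. The plasmid is maintained in E. coli at high copy through a ColE1/pUC-type origin and is selected with ampicillin via the bla β-lactamase gene under its native AmpR promoter. The annotation also picks up a short fragment resembling the RSF origin, but at about 100 nt this is only a partial match and not a second functional replicon.

The roughly 1.6 kb crtI insert was introduced through BsaI sites that were destroyed during cloning, as expected for Type IIS, Golden Gate-style assembly. crtI conventionally denotes the phytoene desaturase of bacterial carotenoid pathways, though the record does not state the source organism or the host for which the codons were optimised. The automated feature table does not annotate the insert itself. It presumably occupies the unannotated region between the lambda t0 terminator and the oppositely oriented rrnB T1 terminator, which together insulate the cloning site from read-through transcription. No promoter or ribosome-binding site for crtI is annotated, consistent with a storage construct rather than an expression plasmid. The part is intended to be combined with regulatory elements and other genes in later assembly levels, for example when building pathway constructs.
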