Features (pLannotate 1.2.2; 6 found; start..end, strand, type, name):
     13..117     +  rep_origin     RSF ori (fragment): Plasmids containing the RSF 1030 origin of replication can be propagated in E. coli cells that contain additional plasmids with compatible origins.
    123..217     +  terminator     lambda t0 terminator: transcription terminator from phage lambda
   1909..1995    -  terminator     rrnB T1 terminator: Escherichia coli rrnB; transcription terminator T1 from the E. coli rrnB gene
   2094..2198    +  promoter       AmpR promoter: bla
   2199..3059    +  CDS            AmpR: β-lactamase; bla; confers resistance to ampicillin, carbenicillin, and related antibiotics
   3230..3818    +  rep_origin     ori: high-copy-number ColE1/pMB1/pBR322/pUC origin of replication
>Addgene plasmid #114343 | pStA0::crtI | addgene full sequence | sequence record 229111 | Addgene NGS Result
CTTTTGCTGGCCTTTTGCTCACATGTTCTTTCCTGCGTTATCCCCTGATTCTGTGGATAACCGTATTACC
GCCTTTGAGTGAGCTGATACCGCTCGCCGCAGCCGAACGACCGAGCGCCTTGGACTCCTGTTGATAGATC
CAGTAATGACCTCAGAACTCCATCTGGATTTGTTCAGAACGCTCGGTTGCCGCCGGGCGTTTTTTATTGG
TGAGAATCCAGTGTGCTCTTCGATGACATCAGCTCTCCCCCGCCCGGCACCAAGTCCGTACGCACGCCGT
AAAACGGCGTTGGTTATTGGCGCAGGTTTTGGTGGGTTGGCCCTGGGCATTCGTCTACAGTCGTTAGGTT
TTGATACAACAATTTTGGAACGTCTGGATGGTCCTGGTGGTCGCGCGTATCAAAAACGTACCCCAGATGG
CTATGTCTTTGACATGGGTCCGACTGTGCTGACGGTGCCGCATTTTATCGAAGAACTGTTTGCGCTTGAA
CGTGATCGTGCCGGCCTGGATGCCCCCGATTATCCTCCTGAAGTGTTGTCGGGCGAGCGCGTTAAGGAAG
GCGTTTCTGGTGGCCCGCATACGAGCCGGTATGTCACCTTAGTGCCGATTCTGCCCTTTTACCGCATTGT
TTTTCACGATGGCACGTATTTTGATTATGATGGCGACCCTGAAAGTACTCGGCGGCAGATTGCTGAATTG
GCCCCTGGCGACTTAGCCGGGTATGAACGCTTTCATGCCGATGCCGAGGCCATCTTTCGTCGGGGCTTCC
TGGAACTGGGCTACACGCACTTTGGTGACGTCCCGACGATGCTGCGGGTTGTACCTGATCTGCTCAAACT
GGACGCCGTTCGGACCCTGTTCTCCTTTACGAGTAAGTACTTTCAGAGCGACAAACTGCGCCAAGTGTTC
TCTTTTGAAACCCTTTTGGTGGGTGGGAATCCTCTGAGTGTGCCGGCGATCTATGCAATGATTCACTTCG
TTGAAAAGACTTGGGGGATCCACTATGCCATGGGCGGCACAGGCGCACTGGTGCGCGGCCTAGTCCAAAA
ATTTGAGGAGCTGGGTGGCGCCATTCGTTATGGCGCCGGCGTCGATGAAGTACTGGTGGATGGCAATCTG
CCTGGTAAACGCACAGCGCGGGGTGTGCGCCTGGAAAGCGGCGAAGAACTGCGCGCCGACCTGGTGGCGT
CCAATGGCGATTGGGCTAACACGTATCTGAAACGCGTCCGGCCATCGGCACGTCTGGTCAACTCTGATTT
ACGCGTGAAAGCCGCATCTGAAAGTATGAGCCTGCTCGTGGTTTATTTCGGGTTTCGCGGCGGTGATGAC
CTGCCCCTCAAACATCATAATATTTTATTAGGCCCACGCTACGAGGCTCTGCTGAGCGAAATCTTTGGCA
CAAAACGGTTGGGCGAAGATTTTAGCCAGTACCTGCACGTCCCAACGCTCACCGATCCGGCTCTGGCACC
CGCGGGTCATCATGCGGCCTATACACTTGTCCCGGTGCCGCATAATGGCTCGGGTATTGATTGGGACGTG
GAAGGTCCAAAGCTTGCCGAAGCAGCCCTGGCAGATATCGAGCGCCGCGGTTTGATTCCGGGCCTCCGTG
AACGGCTCACACATTTTGAATTTATTACGCCAGATTATTTCGCAGGCACTCTCGATTCCTATCTGGGGAA
CGCGTTTGGTCCGGAGCCGCGTCTGGTCCAGTCGGCATTTTTCCGCCCGCACAACCGCAGCGAGGATCTC
CACAACTTTTACTTAGTCGGGGCGGGCGCGCAGCCAGGCGCAGGCACACCGAGCGTTATGATGTCCGCGA
AAATGACAGCGCGCCTAATCGCTGAAGATTTCGGTATCCATGCTGATATCCGGCGCTAATGAAGAGCGTA
AGACCTCTAGGGCGGCGGATTTGTCCTACTCAGGAGAGCGTTCACCGACAAACAACAGATAAAACGAAAG
GCCCAGTCTTTCGACTGAGCCTTTCGTTTTATTTGATGCCCGAAAGGGCCTCGTGATACGCCTATTTTTA
TAGGTTAATGTCATGATAATAATGGTTTCTTAGACGTCAGGTGGCACTTTTCGGGGAAATGTGCGCGGAA
CCCCTATTTGTTTATTTTTCTAAATACATTCAAATATGTATCCGCTCATGAGACAATAACCCTGATAAAT
GCTTCAATAATATTGAAAAAGGAAGAGTATGAGTATTCAACATTTCCGTGTCGCCCTTATTCCCTTTTTT
GCGGCATTTTGCCTTCCTGTTTTTGCTCACCCAGAAACGCTGGTGAAAGTAAAAGATGCTGAAGATCAGT
TGGGTGCACGAGTGGGTTACATCGAACTGGATCTCAACAGCGGTAAGATCCTTGAGAGTTTTCGCCCCGA
AGAACGTTTTCCAATGATGAGCACTTTTAAAGTTCTGCTATGTGGCGCGGTATTATCCCGTATTGACGCC
GGGCAAGAGCAACTCGGTCGCCGCATACACTATTCTCAGAATGACTTGGTTGAGTACTCACCAGTCACAG
AAAAGCATCTTACGGATGGCATGACAGTAAGAGAATTATGCAGTGCTGCCATAACCATGAGTGATAACAC
TGCGGCCAACTTACTTCTGACAACGATCGGAGGACCGAAGGAGCTAACCGCTTTTTTGCACAACATGGGG
GATCATGTAACTCGCCTTGATCGTTGGGAACCGGAGCTGAATGAAGCCATACCAAACGACGAGCGTGACA
CCACGATGCCTGTAGCAATGGCAACAACGTTGCGCAAACTATTAACTGGCGAACTACTTACTCTAGCTTC
CCGGCAACAATTAATAGACTGGATGGAGGCGGATAAAGTTGCAGGACCACTTCTGCGCTCGGCCCTTCCG
GCTGGCTGGTTTATTGCTGATAAATCTGGAGCCGGTGAGCGTGGGTCCCGCGGTATCATTGCAGCACTGG
GGCCAGATGGTAAGCCCTCCCGTATCGTAGTTATCTACACGACGGGGAGTCAGGCAACTATGGATGAACG
AAATAGACAGATCGCTGAGATAGGTGCCTCACTGATTAAGCATTGGTAACTGTCAGACCAAGTTTACTCA
TATATACTTTAGATTGATTTAAAACTTCATTTTTAATTTAAAAGGATCTAGGTGAAGATCCTTTTTGATA
ATCTCATGACCAAAATCCCTTAACGTGAGTTTTCGTTCCACTGAGCGTCAGACCCCGTAGAAAAGATCAA
AGGATCTTCTTGAGATCCTTTTTTTCTGCGCGTAATCTGCTGCTTGCAAACAAAAAAACCACCGCTACCA
GCGGTGGTTTGTTTGCCGGATCAAGAGCTACCAACTCTTTTTCCGAAGGTAACTGGCTTCAGCAGAGCGC
AGATACCAAATACTGTTCTTCTAGTGTAGCCGTAGTTAGGCCACCACTTCAAGAACTCTGTAGCACCGCC
TACATACCTCGCTCTGCTAATCCTGTTACCAGTGGCTGCTGCCAGTGGCGATAAGTCGTGTCTTACCGGG
TTGGACTCAAGACGATAGTTACCGGATAAGGCGCAGCGGTCGGGCTGAACGGGGGGTTCGTGCACACAGC
CCAGCTTGGAGCGAACGACCTACACCGAACTGAGATACCTACAGCGTGAGCTATGAGAAAGCGCCACGCT
TCCCGAAGGGAGAAAGGCGGACAGGTATCCGGTAAGCGGCAGGGTCGGAACAGGAGAGCGCACGAGGGAG
CTTCCAGGGGGAAACGCCTGGTATCTTTATAGTCCTGTCGGGTTTCGCCACCTCTGACTTGAGCGTCGAT
TTTTGTGATGCTCGTCAGGGGGGCGGAGCCTATGGAAAAACGCCAGCAACGCGGCCTTTTTACGGTTCCT
GGC
